Addgene plasmid #122815: pAC10095_pLX-DEST-IRES-EGFP
Purpose: Plasmid 95:Lentiviral Gateway desination vector encoding EGFP
Depositing lab: Albert Cheng. Publication: Split Selectable Markers. Jillette N, Du M, Cheng AW. bioRxiv 452979 10.1101/452979.
Backbone
  Vector backbone: pLX302 (Addgene #25896)
  Modifications to backbone: Puromycin removed
  Vector type: Mammalian Expression, Lentiviral ; Gateway Destination
  Selectable markers: EGFP
Growth in bacteria
  Bacterial resistance: Chloramphenicol and Ampicillin, 25 & 100 μg/mL
  Growth temperature: 30°C
  Growth strain: ccdB Survival
  Copy number: Unknown
Gene/Insert
  Gene/Insert name: EGFP
  Species: Synthetic
  Cloning method: Ligation Independent Cloning
  Sequencing primers: 5′ TCCTCGGTCTCGATTCTACG; 3′ agcagcgtatccacatagcg
Terms and licenses: Academic/Nonprofit Terms; Industry Terms: Not Available to Industry
Depositor comments: Please visit https://www.biorxiv.org/content/10.1101/452979v2 for BioRxiv preprint.
How to cite: pAC10095_pLX-DEST-IRES-EGFP was a gift from Albert Cheng (Addgene plasmid # 122815)
