[The description below was written by a language model from this plasmid's Addgene catalogue record and pLannotate feature annotations shown in this document.]
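Description:
pAC10095_pLX-DEST-IRES-EGFP is a 10,275 bp lentiviral Gateway destination vector for mammalian expression, derived from pLX302 by removal of the puromycin resistance gene, with EGFP serving as the marker instead. It is propagated in E. coli through a high-copy ColE1/pUC-type origin with ampicillin resistance on the backbone. The Gateway cassette adds chloramphenicol resistance and the ccdB toxin gene, which is why a ccdB-tolerant strain is required for the unrecombined vector. An f1 origin, an SV40 origin and remnants of lac and phage promoter elements are also annotated in the backbone.

The viral portion has a third-generation, self-inactivating layout: an RSV promoter fused to a truncated HIV-1 5' LTR, the Ψ packaging signal with a gag fragment, RRE, cPPT/CTS, and a ΔU3 3' LTR followed by an SV40 polyadenylation signal. Within this, the CMV enhancer/promoter sits upstream of the attR1–CmR–ccdB–attR2 cassette. An LR recombination with an entry clone replaces this cassette with a gene of interest, and loss of ccdB provides counter-selection for recombinants. A V5 epitope tag lies immediately after attR2, positioned to allow C-terminal tagging of an in-frame insert lacking a stop codon. It is followed by an EMCV IRES and EGFP, then WPRE to enhance transcript expression. The inserted gene and EGFP would therefore be translated from one bicistronic CMV-driven transcript, so fluorescence marks transduced, expressing cells. An hPGK promoter is still annotated upstream of the cPPT; it may be left over from the removed puromycin cassette, though the record does not state this. The associated work concerns split selectable markers, but the record gives no further detail on this vector's role in it.
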