Features (pLannotate 1.2.2; 36 found; start..end, strand, type, name):
     65..368     +  enhancer       CMV enhancer: human cytomegalovirus immediate early enhancer
    369..572     +  promoter       CMV promoter: human cytomegalovirus (CMV) immediate early promoter
    595..719     +  protein_bind   attR1: mutant version of attR; recombination site for the Gateway® LR reaction LR Clonase™
    744..774     +  promoter       lac UV5 promoter: E. coli lac promoter with an "up" mutation
    798..827     +  promoter       cat promoter (fragment): promoter of the E. coli cat gene encoding chloramphenicol acetyltransferase
    828..1487    +  CDS            CmR: chloramphenicol acetyltransferase; cat; confers resistance to chloramphenicol
   1666..1824    +  CDS            ccdA (fragment): CCDA_ECO57 - Also known as H, letA. Experimental evidence at protein level: Swiss-Prot protein existence level 1. Antitoxin component of a type II toxin-antitoxin (TA) system which inhibits the post-segregational killing (PSK) of plasmid-free cells, also referred to as a plasmid addiction system. Binds to and blocks the activity of CcdB; will also remove bound CcdB protein from the CcdB-GyrA complex by forming a CcdA-CcdB complex, a process termed rejuvenation. Functions as a transcriptional corepressor for the ccdAB operon, repression also requires CcdB (By similarity). From Escherichia coli
   1829..2131    +  CDS            ccdB: CCDB_ECOLI - Also known as G, letB, letD. Experimental evidence at protein level: Swiss-Prot protein existence level 1. Toxic component of a type II toxin-antitoxin (TA) system, functioning in plasmid maintainence. Responsible for the post- segregational killing (PSK) of plasmid-free cells, also referred to as a plasmid addiction system. Half-life of over 2 hours. Cell killing by CcdB is accompanied by filamentation, defects in chromosome and plasmid segregation, defects in cell division, formation of anucleate cells, decreased DNA synthesis and plasmid loss. Interferes with the activity of DN
   2175..2299    -  protein_bind   attR2: mutant version of attR; recombination site for the Gateway® LR reaction LR Clonase™
   2301..2342    +  CDS            V5 tag: epitope tag from simian virus 5
   2381..2941    +  misc_feature   IRES: internal ribosome entry site (IRES) of the encephalomyocarditis virus (EMCV)
   2944..3663    +  CDS            EGFP: the original enhanced GFP (Yang et al., 1996) mammalian codon-optimized
   3687..4275    +  misc_feature   WPRE: woodchuck hepatitis virus posttranscriptional regulatory element
   4326..4345    +  misc_feature   cPPT/CTS (fragment): central polypurine tract and central termination sequence of HIV-1
   4347..4580    +  LTR            3' LTR (ΔU3): self-inactivating 3' long terminal repeat (LTR) from HIV-1
   4658..4779    +  polyA_signal   SV40 poly(A) signal: SV40 polyadenylation signal
   4819..4954    +  rep_origin     SV40 ori: SV40 origin of replication
   4975..4993    -  promoter       T7 promoter: promoter for bacteriophage T7 RNA polymerase
   5001..5156    +  CDS            lacZα (fragment): LacZα fragment of β-galactosidase; lacZ fragment
   5161..5589    +  rep_origin     f1 ori (sequence partly withheld): f1 bacteriophage origin of replication; arrow indicates direction of (+) strand synthesis
   5642..5746    +  promoter       AmpR promoter: bla
   5747..6607    +  CDS            AmpR: β-lactamase; bla; confers resistance to ampicillin, carbenicillin, and related antibiotics
   6778..7366    +  rep_origin     ori: high-copy-number ColE1/pMB1/pBR322/pUC origin of replication
   7549..7641    +  CDS            lacI (fragment): lac repressor; lacI; The lac repressor binds to the lac operator to inhibit transcription in E. coli. This inhibition can be relieved by adding lactose or isopropyl-β-D-thiogalactopyranoside (IPTG).
   7654..7675    +  protein_bind   CAP binding site: CAP binding activates transcription in the presence of cAMP. E. coli catabolite activator protein
   7690..7720    +  promoter       lac promoter: promoter for the E. coli lac operon
   7728..7744    +  protein_bind   lac operator: The lac repressor binds to the lac operator to inhibit transcription in E. coli. This inhibition can be relieved by adding lactose or isopropyl-β-D-thiogalactopyranoside (IPTG). lac repressor encoded by lacI
   7789..7807    +  promoter       T3 promoter: promoter for bacteriophage T3 RNA polymerase
   7835..8061    +  promoter       RSV promoter: Rous sarcoma virus enhancer/promoter
   8062..8242    +  LTR            5' LTR (truncated): truncated 5' long terminal repeat (LTR) from HIV-1
   8289..8414    +  misc_feature   HIV-1 Ψ: packaging signal of human immunodeficiency virus type 1
   8398..8761    +  CDS            HIV-1 gag (fragment): gag protein from human immunodeficiency virus 1; gag
   8907..9140    +  misc_feature   RRE: The Rev response element (RRE) of HIV-1 allows for Rev-dependent mRNA export from the nucleus to the cytoplasm.
   9517..9543    +  CDS            Rev (fragment): human immunodeficiency virus 1 (HIV-1) Rev protein; rev; enhances nuclear export of unspliced and incompletely spliced viral mRNAs
   9544..10044   +  promoter       hPGK promoter: human phosphoglycerate kinase 1 promoter
  10106..10223   +  misc_feature   cPPT/CTS: central polypurine tract and central termination sequence of HIV-1
>Addgene plasmid #122815 | pAC10095_pLX-DEST-IRES-EGFP | depositor full sequence | sequence record 234281 | pAC10095_pLX-DEST-IRES-EGFP sequence 10275 bps
CCCGGGGTTATTAATAGTAATCAATTACGGGGTCATTAGTTCATAGCCCATATATGGAGTTCCGCGTTAC
ATAACTTACGGTAAATGGCCCGCCTGGCTGACCGCCCAACGACCCCCGCCCATTGACGTCAATAATGACG
TATGTTCCCATAGTAACGCCAATAGGGACTTTCCATTGACGTCAATGGGTGGAGTATTTACGGTAAACTG
CCCACTTGGCAGTACATCAAGTGTATCATATGCCAAGTACGCCCCCTATTGACGTCAATGACGGTAAATG
GCCCGCCTGGCATTATGCCCAGTACATGACCTTATGGGACTTTCCTACTTGGCAGTACATCTACGTATTA
GTCATCGCTATTACCATGGTGATGCGGTTTTGGCAGTACATCAATGGGCGTGGATAGCGGTTTGACTCAC
GGGGATTTCCAAGTCTCCACCCCATTGACGTCAATGGGAGTTTGTTTTGGCACCAAAATCAACGGGACTT
TCCAAAATGTCGTAACAACTCCGCCCCATTGACGCAAATGGGCGGTAGGCGTGTACGGTGGGAGGTCTAT
ATAAGCAGAGCTCTCTGGCTAACTGTCGGGATCAACAAGTTTGTACAAAAAAGCTGAACGAGAAACGTAA
AATGATATAAATATCAATATATTAAATTAGATTTTGCATAAAAAACAGACTACATAATACTGTAAAACAC
AACATATCCAGTCACTATGGCGGCCGCATTAGGCACCCCAGGCTTTACACTTTATGCTTCCGGCTCGTAT
AATGTGTGGATTTTGAGTTAGGATCCGTCGAGATTTTCAGGAGCTAAGGAAGCTAAAATGGAGAAAAAAA
TCACTGGATATACCACCGTTGATATATCCCAATGGCATCGTAAAGAACATTTTGAGGCATTTCAGTCAGT
TGCTCAATGTACCTATAACCAGACCGTTCAGCTGGATATTACGGCCTTTTTAAAGACCGTAAAGAAAAAT
AAGCACAAGTTTTATCCGGCCTTTATTCACATTCTTGCCCGCCTGATGAATGCTCATCCGGAATTCCGTA
TGGCAATGAAAGACGGTGAGCTGGTGATATGGGATAGTGTTCACCCTTGTTACACCGTTTTCCATGAGCA
AACTGAAACGTTTTCATCGCTCTGGAGTGAATACCACGACGATTTCCGGCAGTTTCTACACATATATTCG
CAAGATGTGGCGTGTTACGGTGAAAACCTGGCCTATTTCCCTAAAGGGTTTATTGAGAATATGTTTTTCG
TCTCAGCCAATCCCTGGGTGAGTTTCACCAGTTTTGATTTAAACGTGGCCAATATGGACAACTTCTTCGC
CCCCGTTTTCACCATGGGCAAATATTATACGCAAGGCGACAAGGTGCTGATGCCGCTGGCGATTCAGGTT
CATCATGCCGTTTGTGATGGCTTCCATGTCGGCAGAATGCTTAATGAATTACAACAGTACTGCGATGAGT
GGCAGGGCGGGGCGTAAAGATCTGGATCCGGCTTACTAAAAGCCAGATAACAGTATGCGTATTTGCGCGC
TGATTTTTGCGGTATAAGAATATATACTGATATGTATACCCGAAGTATGTCAAAAAGAGGTATGCTATGA
AGCAGCGTATTACAGTGACAGTTGACAGCGACAGCTATCAGTTGCTCAAGGCATATATGATGTCAATATC
TCCGGTCTGGTAAGCACAACCATGCAGAATGAAGCCCGTCGTCTGCGTGCCGAACGCTGGAAAGCGGAAA
ATCAGGAAGGGATGGCTGAGGTCGCCCGGTTTATTGAAATGAACGGCTCTTTTGCTGACGAGAACAGGGG
CTGGTGAAATGCAGTTTAAGGTTTACACCTATAAAAGAGAGAGCCGTTATCGTCTGTTTGTGGATGTACA
GAGTGATATTATTGACACGCCCGGGCGACGGATGGTGATCCCCCTGGCCAGTGCACGTCTGCTGTCAGAT
AAAGTCTCCCGTGAACTTTACCCGGTGGTGCATATCGGGGATGAAAGCTGGCGCATGATGACCACCGATA
TGGCCAGTGTGCCGGTCTCCGTTATCGGGGAAGAAGTGGCTGATCTCAGCCACCGCGAAAATGACATCAA
AAACGCCATTAACCTGATGTTCTGGGGAATATAAATGTCAGGCTCCCTTATACACAGCCAGTCTGCAGGT
CGACCATAGTGACTGGATATGTTGTGTTTTACAGTATTATGTAGTCTGTTTTTTATGCAAAATCTAATTT
AATATATTGATATTTATATCATTTTACGTTTCTCGTTCAGCTTTCTTGTACAAAGTGGTTGGTAAGCCTA
TCCCTAACCCTCTCCTCGGTCTCGATTCTACGTAGTAATGAGCTAGCAGTCTCGAGGTTAACGAATTCCG
CCCCCCCCCTAACGTTACTGGCCGAAGCCGCTTGGAATAAGGCCGGTGTGCGCTTGTCTATATGTTATTT
TCCACCATATTGCCGTCTTTTGGCAATGTGAGGGCCCGGAAACCTGGCCCTGTCTTCTTGACGAGCATTC
CTAGGGGTCTTTCCCCTCTCGCCAAAGGAATGCAAGGTCTGTTGAATGTCGTGAAGGAAGCAGTTCCTCT
GGAAGCTTCTTGAAGACAAACAACGTCTGTAGCGACCCTTTGCAGGCAGCGGAACCCCCCACCTGGCGAC
AGGTGCCCCTGCGGCCAAAAGCCACGTGTATAAGATACACCTGCAAAGGCGGCACAACCCCAGTGCCACG
TTGTGAGTTGGATAGTTGTGGAAAGAGTCAAATGGCTCTCCTCAAGCGTATTCAACAAGGGGCTGAAGGA
TGCCCAGAAGGTACCCCATTGTATGGGATCTGATCTGGGGCCTCGGTGCACATGCTTTACATGTGTTTAG
TCGAGGTTAAAAAAACGTCTAGGCCCCCCGAACCACGGGGACGTGGTTTTCCTTTGAAAAACACGATAAT
ACCATGGTGAGCAAGGGCGAGGAGCTGTTCACCGGGGTGGTGCCCATCCTGGTCGAGCTGGACGGCGACG
TAAACGGCCACAAGTTCAGCGTGTCCGGCGAGGGCGAGGGCGATGCCACCTACGGCAAGCTGACCCTGAA
GTTCATCTGCACCACCGGCAAGCTGCCCGTGCCCTGGCCCACCCTCGTGACCACCCTGACCTACGGCGTG
CAGTGCTTCAGCCGCTACCCCGACCACATGAAGCAGCACGACTTCTTCAAGTCCGCCATGCCCGAAGGCT
ACGTCCAGGAGCGCACCATCTTCTTCAAGGACGACGGCAACTACAAGACCCGCGCCGAGGTGAAGTTCGA
GGGCGACACCCTGGTGAACCGCATCGAGCTGAAGGGCATCGACTTCAAGGAGGACGGCAACATCCTGGGG
CACAAGCTGGAGTACAACTACAACAGCCACAACGTCTATATCATGGCCGACAAGCAGAAGAACGGCATCA
AGGTGAACTTCAAGATCCGCCACAACATCGAGGACGGCAGCGTGCAGCTCGCCGACCACTACCAGCAGAA
CACCCCCATCGGCGACGGCCCCGTGCTGCTGCCCGACAACCACTACCTGAGCACCCAGTCCGCCCTGAGC
AAAGACCCCAACGAGAAGCGCGATCACATGGTCCTGCTGGAGTTCGTGACCGCCGCCGGGATCACTCTCG
GCATGGACGAGCTGTACAAGTAACACCGGTGGCGCGTTAAGTCGACAATCAACCTCTGGATTACAAAATT
TGTGAAAGATTGACTGGTATTCTTAACTATGTTGCTCCTTTTACGCTATGTGGATACGCTGCTTTAATGC
CTTTGTATCATGCTATTGCTTCCCGTATGGCTTTCATTTTCTCCTCCTTGTATAAATCCTGGTTGCTGTC
TCTTTATGAGGAGTTGTGGCCCGTTGTCAGGCAACGTGGCGTGGTGTGCACTGTGTTTGCTGACGCAACC
CCCACTGGTTGGGGCATTGCCACCACCTGTCAGCTCCTTTCCGGGACTTTCGCTTTCCCCCTCCCTATTG
CCACGGCGGAACTCATCGCCGCCTGCCTTGCCCGCTGCTGGACAGGGGCTCGGCTGTTGGGCACTGACAA
TTCCGTGGTGTTGTCGGGGAAATCATCGTCCTTTCCTTGGCTGCTCGCCTGTGTTGCCACCTGGATTCTG
CGCGGGACGTCCTTCTGCTACGTCCCTTCGGCCCTCAATCCAGCGGACCTTCCTTCCCGCGGCCTGCTGC
CGGCTCTGCGGCCTCTTCCGCGTCTTCGCCTTCGCCCTCAGACGAGTCGGATCTCCCTTTGGGCCGCCTC
CCCGCGTCGACTTTAAGACCAATGACTTACAAGGCAGCTGTAGATCTTAGCCACTTTTTAAAAGAAAAGG
GGGGACTGGAAGGGCTAATTCACTCCCAACGAAGACAAGATCTGCTTTTTGCTTGTACTGGGTCTCTCTG
GTTAGACCAGATCTGAGCCTGGGAGCTCTCTGGCTAACTAGGGAACCCACTGCTTAAGCCTCAATAAAGC
TTGCCTTGAGTGCTTCAAGTAGTGTGTGCCCGTCTGTTGTGTGACTCTGGTAACTAGAGATCCCTCAGAC
CCTTTTAGTCAGTGTGGAAAATCTCTAGCAGTACGTATAGTAGTTCATGTCATCTTATTATTCAGTATTT
ATAACTTGCAAAGAAATGAATATCAGAGAGTGAGAGGAACTTGTTTATTGCAGCTTATAATGGTTACAAA
TAAAGCAATAGCATCACAAATTTCACAAATAAAGCATTTTTTTCACTGCATTCTAGTTGTGGTTTGTCCA
AACTCATCAATGTATCTTATCATGTCTGGCTCTAGCTATCCCGCCCCTAACTCCGCCCATCCCGCCCCTA
ACTCCGCCCAGTTCCGCCCATTCTCCGCCCCATGGCTGACTAATTTTTTTTATTTATGCAGAGGCCGAGG
CCGCCTCGGCCTCTGAGCTATTCCAGAAGTAGTGAGGAGGCTTTTTTGGAGGCCTAGGGACGTACCCAAT
TCGCCCTATAGTGAGTCGTATTACGCGCGCTCACTGGCCGTCGTTTTACAACGTCGTGACTGGGAAAACC
CTGGCGTTACCCAACTTAATCGCCTTGCAGCACATCCCCCTTTCGCCAGCTGGCGTAATAGCGAAGAGGC
CCGCACCGATCGCCCTTCCCAACAGTTGCGCAGCCTGAATGGCGAATGGG
[124 nt withheld, positions 5161-5284]
C
[91 nt withheld, positions 5286-5376]
A
[49 nt withheld, positions 5378-5426]
CCTTTGACGTTGGAGTCCACGTTCTTT
[37 nt withheld, positions 5454-5490]
ACCCTATCTCGGTCTATTCTTTTGATTTATAAGGGATTTTGCCGATTTCGGCCTATTGGTTAAAAAATGA
GCTGATTTAACAAAAATTTAACGCGAATTTTAACAAAATATTAACGCTTACAATTTAGGTGGCACTTTTC
GGGGAAATGTGCGCGGAACCCCTATTTGTTTATTTTTCTAAATACATTCAAATATGTATCCGCTCATGAG
ACAATAACCCTGATAAATGCTTCAATAATATTGAAAAAGGAAGAGTATGAGTATTCAACATTTCCGTGTC
GCCCTTATTCCCTTTTTTGCGGCATTTTGCCTTCCTGTTTTTGCTCACCCAGAAACGCTGGTGAAAGTAA
AAGATGCTGAAGATCAGTTGGGTGCACGAGTGGGTTACATCGAACTGGATCTCAACAGCGGTAAGATCCT
TGAGAGTTTTCGCCCCGAAGAACGTTTTCCAATGATGAGCACTTTTAAAGTTCTGCTATGTGGCGCGGTA
TTATCCCGTATTGACGCCGGGCAAGAGCAACTCGGTCGCCGCATACACTATTCTCAGAATGACTTGGTTG
AGTACTCACCAGTCACAGAAAAGCATCTTACGGATGGCATGACAGTAAGAGAATTATGCAGTGCTGCCAT
AACCATGAGTGATAACACTGCGGCCAACTTACTTCTGACAACGATCGGAGGACCGAAGGAGCTAACCGCT
TTTTTGCACAACATGGGGGATCATGTAACTCGCCTTGATCGTTGGGAACCGGAGCTGAATGAAGCCATAC
CAAACGACGAGCGTGACACCACGATGCCTGTAGCAATGGCAACAACGTTGCGCAAACTATTAACTGGCGA
ACTACTTACTCTAGCTTCCCGGCAACAATTAATAGACTGGATGGAGGCGGATAAAGTTGCAGGACCACTT
CTGCGCTCGGCCCTTCCGGCTGGCTGGTTTATTGCTGATAAATCTGGAGCCGGTGAGCGTGGGTCTCGCG
GTATCATTGCAGCACTGGGGCCAGATGGTAAGCCCTCCCGTATCGTAGTTATCTACACGACGGGGAGTCA
GGCAACTATGGATGAACGAAATAGACAGATCGCTGAGATAGGTGCCTCACTGATTAAGCATTGGTAACTG
TCAGACCAAGTTTACTCATATATACTTTAGATTGATTTAAAACTTCATTTTTAATTTAAAAGGATCTAGG
TGAAGATCCTTTTTGATAATCTCATGACCAAAATCCCTTAACGTGAGTTTTCGTTCCACTGAGCGTCAGA
CCCCGTAGAAAAGATCAAAGGATCTTCTTGAGATCCTTTTTTTCTGCGCGTAATCTGCTGCTTGCAAACA
AAAAAACCACCGCTACCAGCGGTGGTTTGTTTGCCGGATCAAGAGCTACCAACTCTTTTTCCGAAGGTAA
CTGGCTTCAGCAGAGCGCAGATACCAAATACTGTTCTTCTAGTGTAGCCGTAGTTAGGCCACCACTTCAA
GAACTCTGTAGCACCGCCTACATACCTCGCTCTGCTAATCCTGTTACCAGTGGCTGCTGCCAGTGGCGAT
AAGTCGTGTCTTACCGGGTTGGACTCAAGACGATAGTTACCGGATAAGGCGCAGCGGTCGGGCTGAACGG
GGGGTTCGTGCACACAGCCCAGCTTGGAGCGAACGACCTACACCGAACTGAGATACCTACAGCGTGAGCT
ATGAGAAAGCGCCACGCTTCCCGAAGGGAGAAAGGCGGACAGGTATCCGGTAAGCGGCAGGGTCGGAACA
GGAGAGCGCACGAGGGAGCTTCCAGGGGGAAACGCCTGGTATCTTTATAGTCCTGTCGGGTTTCGCCACC
TCTGACTTGAGCGTCGATTTTTGTGATGCTCGTCAGGGGGGCGGAGCCTATGGAAAAACGCCAGCAACGC
GGCCTTTTTACGGTTCCTGGCCTTTTGCTGGCCTTTTGCTCACATGTTCTTTCCTGCGTTATCCCCTGAT
TCTGTGGATAACCGTATTACCGCCTTTGAGTGAGCTGATACCGCTCGCCGCAGCCGAACGACCGAGCGCA
GCGAGTCAGTGAGCGAGGAAGCGGAAGAGCGCCCAATACGCAAACCGCCTCTCCCCGCGCGTTGGCCGAT
TCATTAATGCAGCTGGCACGACAGGTTTCCCGACTGGAAAGCGGGCAGTGAGCGCAACGCAATTAATGTG
AGTTAGCTCACTCATTAGGCACCCCAGGCTTTACACTTTATGCTTCCGGCTCGTATGTTGTGTGGAATTG
TGAGCGGATAACAATTTCACACAGGAAACAGCTATGACCATGATTACGCCAAGCGCGCAATTAACCCTCA
CTAAAGGGAACAAAAGCTGGAGCTGCAAGCTTAATGTAGTCTTATGCAATACTCTTGTAGTCTTGCAACA
TGGTAACGATGAGTTAGCAACATGCCTTACAAGGAGAGAAAAAGCACCGTGCATGCCGATTGGTGGAAGT
AAGGTGGTACGATCGTGCCTTATTAGGAAGGCAACAGACGGGTCTGACATGGATTGGACGAACCACTGAA
TTGCCGCATTGCAGAGATATTGTATTTAAGTGCCTAGCTCGATACATAAACGGGTCTCTCTGGTTAGACC
AGATCTGAGCCTGGGAGCTCTCTGGCTAACTAGGGAACCCACTGCTTAAGCCTCAATAAAGCTTGCCTTG
AGTGCTTCAAGTAGTGTGTGCCCGTCTGTTGTGTGACTCTGGTAACTAGAGATCCCTCAGACCCTTTTAG
TCAGTGTGGAAAATCTCTAGCAGTGGCGCCCGAACAGGGACTTGAAAGCGAAAGGGAAACCAGAGGAGCT
CTCTCGACGCAGGACTCGGCTTGCTGAAGCGCGCACGGCAAGAGGCGAGGGGCGGCGACTGGTGAGTACG
CCAAAAATTTTGACTAGCGGAGGCTAGAAGGAGAGAGATGGGTGCGAGAGCGTCAGTATTAAGCGGGGGA
GAATTAGATCGCGATGGGAAAAAATTCGGTTAAGGCCAGGGGGAAAGAAAAAATATAAATTAAAACATAT
AGTATGGGCAAGCAGGGAGCTAGAACGATTCGCAGTTAATCCTGGCCTGTTAGAAACATCAGAAGGCTGT
AGACAAATACTGGGACAGCTACAACCATCCCTTCAGACAGGATCAGAAGAACTTAGATCATTATATAATA
CAGTAGCAACCCTCTATTGTGTGCATCAAAGGATAGAGATAAAAGACACCAAGGAAGCTTTAGACAAGAT
AGAGGAAGAGCAAAACAAAAGTAAGACCACCGCACAGCAAGCGGCCGCTGATCTTCAGACCTGGAGGAGG
AGATATGAGGGACAATTGGAGAAGTGAATTATATAAATATAAAGTAGTAAAAATTGAACCATTAGGAGTA
GCACCCACCAAGGCAAAGAGAAGAGTGGTGCAGAGAGAAAAAAGAGCAGTGGGAATAGGAGCTTTGTTCC
TTGGGTTCTTGGGAGCAGCAGGAAGCACTATGGGCGCAGCGTCAATGACGCTGACGGTACAGGCCAGACA
ATTATTGTCTGGTATAGTGCAGCAGCAGAACAATTTGCTGAGGGCTATTGAGGCGCAACAGCATCTGTTG
CAACTCACAGTCTGGGGCATCAAGCAGCTCCAGGCAAGAATCCTGGCTGTGGAAAGATACCTAAAGGATC
AACAGCTCCTGGGGATTTGGGGTTGCTCTGGAAAACTCATTTGCACCACTGCTGTGCCTTGGAATGCTAG
TTGGAGTAATAAATCTCTGGAACAGATTTGGAATCACACGACCTGGATGGAGTGGGACAGAGAAATTAAC
AATTACACAAGCTTAATACACTCCTTAATTGAAGAATCGCAAAACCAGCAAGAAAAGAATGAACAAGAAT
TATTGGAATTAGATAAATGGGCAAGTTTGTGGAATTGGTTTAACATAACAAATTGGCTGTGGTATATAAA
ATTATTCATAATGATAGTAGGAGGCTTGGTAGGTTTAAGAATAGTTTTTGCTGTACTTTCTATAGTGAAT
AGAGTTAGGCAGGGATATTCACCATTATCGTTTCAGACCCACCTCCCAACCCCGAGGGGACCCTTGCGCC
TTTTCCAAGGCAGCCCTGGGTTTGCGCAGGGACGCGGCTGCTCTGGGCGTGGTTCCGGGAAACGCAGCGG
CGCCGACCCTGGGTCTCGCACATTCTTCACGTCCGTTCGCAGCGTCACCCGGATCTTCGCCGCTACCCTT
GTGGGCCCCCCGGCGACGCTTCCTGCTCCGCCCCTAAGTCGGGAAGGTTCCTTGCGGTTCGCGGCGTGCC
GGACGTGACAAACGGAAGCCGCACGTCTCACTAGTACCCTCGCAGACGGACAGCGCCAGGGAGCAATGGC
AGCGCGCCGACCGCGATGGGCTGTGGCCAATAGCGGCTGCTCAGCAGGGCGCGCCGAGAGCAGCGGCCGG
GAAGGGGCGGTGCGGGAGGCGGGGTGTGGGGCGGTAGTGTGGGCCCTGTTCCTGCCCGCGCGGTGTTCCG
CATTCTGCAAGCCTCCGGAGCGCACGTCGGCAGTCGGCTCCCTCGTTGACCGAATCACCGACCTCTCTCC
CCAGGGGGTACCCAGCTGTCTAGAGAATTCTAGATCTTGAGACAAATGGCAGTATTCATCCACAATTTTA
AAAGAAAAGGGGGGATTGGGGGGTACAGTGCAGGGGAAAGAATAGTAGACATAATAGCAACAGACATACA
AACTAAAGAATTACAAAAACAAATTACAAAAATTCAAAATTTTCGGGTTTATTACAGGGACAGCAGAGAT
CCACTTTGGCGCCGGCTCGAGGGGG
